Addgene plasmid #145478: pGBW-m4046576
Purpose: Yeast Expression plasmid for SARS-CoV-2 nsp11
Depositing lab: Ginkgo Bioworks & Benjie Chen. Depositing organization: Ginkgo Bioworks.
Backbone
  Vector backbone: AmpR; 2u URA3
  Backbone size w/o insert (bp): 4078
  Vector type: Yeast Expression
  Selectable markers: URA3
Growth in bacteria
  Bacterial resistance: Ampicillin, 100 μg/mL
  Growth temperature: 37°C
  Growth strain: DH5alpha
  Copy number: High Copy
Gene/Insert
  Gene/Insert name: SARS-CoV-2 nsp11
  Species: S. cerevisiae (budding yeast); Severe acute respiratory syndrome coronavirus 2
  Insert size (bp): 38
  Mutation: Saccharomyces cerevisiae recode 1
  Entrez Gene: ORF1ab (a.k.a. GU280_gp01)
  Promoter: pGAL1
  Tag / fusion protein: Cleavable thrombin;MBP (C terminal on backbone)
  Cloning method: Unknown
Resource information
  A portion of this plasmid was derived from a plasmid made by: GinkgoBioworks
Depositor comments: NCBI Reference Sequence: YP_009725312.1Created by gene synthesis with Not1 site.
How to cite: pGBW-m4046576 was a gift from Ginkgo Bioworks & Benjie Chen (Addgene plasmid # 145478 ; http://n2t.net/addgene:145478 ; RRID:Addgene_145478)
