[The description below was written by a language model from this plasmid's Addgene catalogue record and pLannotate feature annotations shown in this document.]
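Description:
pGBW-m4046576 is an E. coli–yeast shuttle plasmid for galactose-inducible expression of SARS-CoV-2 nsp11 in Saccharomyces cerevisiae. In yeast it is maintained episomally by the 2μ origin and selected through the URA3 auxotrophic marker, which is expressed from its own promoter and can be counterselected with 5-FOA. In bacteria it replicates from a ColE1/pUC-type origin and confers ampicillin resistance through β-lactamase, which the annotation places downstream of a cat promoter. The catalogue lists the plasmid as high copy, although the feature table also detects a short rop-like segment next to AmpR. Phage T3Te and T7Te terminators and a tonB terminator flank the bacterial modules, presumably to insulate them from read-through transcription.

The payload is a very short synthetic coding sequence (about 38 bp) for nsp11, the small peptide encoded at the end of ORF1a within the viral ORF1ab gene. It was made by gene synthesis and recoded for S. cerevisiae codon usage. It is too small to be picked up as a feature, but it should lie in the gap between the GAL1 promoter and the malE fragment. The Gal4-regulated GAL1 promoter drives transcription, and the peptide is fused at its C terminus to maltose-binding protein through a thrombin-cleavable linker, with the CYC1 terminator ending the transcript. MBP typically aids the solubility and stability of a small partner and allows amylose-affinity purification, and thrombin cleavage can then separate the tag from the peptide. The record gives yeast expression of nsp11 as the purpose and states no further application. The annotated full sequence is 5,925 nt, larger than the sum of the listed backbone and insert sizes, probably because the backbone figure omits some of the vector-borne elements.
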