Features (pLannotate 1.2.2; 13 found; start..end, strand, type, name):
     25..466     +  promoter       GAL1 promoter: S. cerevisiae GAL1; inducible promoter, regulated by Gal4
    535..1635    +  CDS            malE (fragment): MALE_ECO57 - Experimental evidence at protein level: Swiss-Prot protein existence level 1. Part of the ABC transporter complex MalEFGK involved in maltose/maltodextrin import. Binds maltose and higher maltodextrins. From Escherichia coli O157:H7.
   1664..1836    +  terminator     CYC1 terminator (fragment): S. cerevisiae CYC1; transcription terminator for CYC1
   1872..2048    +  promoter       URA3 promoter (fragment): S. cerevisiae URA3
   2049..2852    +  CDS            URA3: orotidine-5'-phosphate decarboxylase, required for uracil biosynthesis; S. cerevisiae URA3; yeast auxotrophic marker, counterselectable with 5-fluoroorotic acid (5-FOA)
   2935..3917    -  rep_origin     2μ ori: yeast 2μ plasmid origin of replication
   3995..4024    +  terminator     T3Te terminator: phage T3 early transcription terminator
   4046..4633    +  rep_origin     ori: high-copy-number ColE1/pMB1/pBR322/pUC origin of replication
   4645..4672    -  terminator     T7Te terminator: phage T7 early transcription terminator
   4696..4887    -  CDS            rop: Rop protein, which maintains plasmids at low copy number; rop
   4888..5748    -  CDS            AmpR: β-lactamase; bla; confers resistance to ampicillin, carbenicillin, and related antibiotics
   5749..5851    -  promoter       cat promoter: promoter of the E. coli cat gene encoding chloramphenicol acetyltransferase
   5852..5883    -  terminator     tonB terminator: bidirectional E. coli tonB-P14 transcription terminator
>Addgene plasmid #145478 | pGBW-m4046576 | depositor full sequence | sequence record 287655 | Full Sequence
GCGGCCGCTTGCTATATTGAAGTACGGATTAGAAGCCGCCGAGCGGGCGACAGCCCTCCGACGGAAGACT
CTCCTCCGTGCGTCCTCGTCTTCACCGGTCGCGTTCCTGAAACGCAGATGTGCCTCGCGCCGCACTGCTC
CGAACAATAAAGATTCTACAATACTAGCTTTTATGGTTATGAAGAGGAAAAATTGGCAGTAACCTGGCCC
CACAAACCTTCAAATTAACGAATCAAATTAACAACCATAGGATGATAATGCGATTAGTTTTTTAGCCTTA
TTTCTGGGGTAATTAATCAGCGAAGCGATGATTTTTGATCTATTAACAGATATATAAATGGAAAAGCTGC
ATAACCACTTTAACTAATACTTTCAACATTTTCAGTTTGTATTACTTCTTATTCAAATGTCATAAAAGTA
TCAACAAAAAATTGTTAATATACCTCTATACTTTAACGTCAAGGAGAAAAAACTATAATGTCCGCTGACG
CACAATCATTCCTAAATGGGTTTGCTGTACTCGTGCCGAGAGGTTCTAAAATCGAGGAAGGTAAGCTAGT
CATTTGGATAAATGGAGATAAGGGTTACAACGGTTTGGCAGAAGTAGGCAAGAAATTTGAAAAGGACACA
GGTATCAAGGTGACGGTTGAACATCCAGACAAGTTAGAAGAAAAATTCCCTCAAGTTGCTGCTACTGGTG
ATGGTCCCGACATTATTTTCTGGGCCCACGATCGTTTTGGTGGATATGCTCAGTCAGGTTTGCTGGCTGA
GATCACCCCAGACAAGGCCTTCCAAGATAAATTGTACCCATTCACTTGGGATGCTGTCAGATACAACGGT
AAGCTTATAGCATATCCAATTGCTGTTGAAGCCTTATCGTTGATCTACAATAAGGACTTGTTACCTAACC
CACCAAAGACATGGGAAGAAATTCCAGCTTTGGATAAAGAGCTAAAGGCCAAGGGAAAAAGCGCTTTGAT
GTTTAACTTACAAGAACCTTATTTCACCTGGCCATTAATCGCTGCTGACGGTGGTTACGCATTTAAATAC
GAAAACGGTAAGTATGACATTAAGGATGTCGGCGTTGATAATGCTGGTGCAAAGGCTGGTTTGACCTTCT
TGGTTGATTTAATAAAGAATAAACACATGAACGCTGACACTGACTACTCTATCGCCGAAGCCGCTTTCAA
CAAGGGTGAAACTGCTATGACCATAAATGGTCCATGGGCCTGGAGTAACATTGATACTTCTAAAGTAAAC
TATGGTGTCACTGTTTTGCCTACATTCAAAGGCCAACCATCCAAGCCCTTTGTCGGTGTTCTATCCGCTG
GCATCAATGCTGCTTCTCCAAACAAGGAGCTAGCTAAAGAATTTTTGGAAAATTACTTGTTAACTGACGA
AGGTTTGGAGGCCGTTAACAAGGACAAGCCATTGGGTGCTGTCGCTTTGAAATCTTACGAAGAAGAATTG
GCTAAGGATCCCAGAATTGCCGCTACCATGGAGAACGCCCAAAAGGGTGAAATTATGCCAAACATCCCAC
AAATGTCAGCCTTCTGGTACGCAGTTAGGACTGCCGTGATTAATGCTGCTTCCGGTAGACAAACCGTCGA
CGAAGCATTAAAAGATGCTCAAACGTAAACAGGCCCCTTTTCCTTTGTCGATATCATGTAATTAGTTATG
TCACGCTTACATTCACGCCCTCCTCCCACATCCGCTCTAACCGAAAAGGAAGGAGTTAGACAACCTGAAG
TCTAGGTCCCTATTTATTTTTTTTAATAGTTATGTTAGTATTAAGAACGTTATTTATATTTCAAATTTTT
CTTTTTTTTCTGTACAAAGCGGCCGCCGAACCACTAGTGCACTGCAGTACACGGTTTCCTTGAAATTTTT
TTGATTCGGTAATCTCCGAACAGAAGGAAGAACGAAGGAAGGAGCACAGACTTAGATTGGTATATATACG
CATATGTAGTGTTGAAGAAACATGAAATTGCCCAGTATTCTTAACCCAACTGCACAGAACAAAAACGTGC
AGGAAACGAAGATAAATCATGTCGAAAGCTACATATAAGGAACGTGCTGCTACTCATCCTAGTCCTGTTG
CTGCCAAGCTATTTAATATCATGCACGAAAAGCAAACAAACTTGTGTGCTTCATTGGATGTTCGTACCAC
CAAGGAATTACTGGAGTTAGTTGAAGCATTAGGTCCCAAAATTTGTTTACTAAAAACACATGTGGATATC
TTGACTGATTTTTCCATGGAGGGCACAGTTAAGCCGCTAAAGGCATTATCCGCCAAGTACAATTTTTTAC
TCTTCGAGGACAGAAAATTTGCTGACATTGGTAATACAGTCAAATTGCAGTACTCTGCGGGTGTATACAG
AATAGCAGAATGGGCAGACATTACGAATGCACACGGTGTGGTGGGCCCAGGTATTGTTAGCGGTTTGAAG
CAGGCGGCAGAAGAAGTAACAAAGGAACCTAGAGGCCTTTTGATGTTAGCAGAATTGTCATGCAAGGGCT
CCCTATCTACTGGAGAATATACTAAGGGTACTGTTGACATTGCGAAGAGCGACAAAGATTTTGTTATCGG
CTTTATTGCTCAAAGAGACATGGGTGGAAGAGATGAAGGTTACGATTGGTTGATTATGACACCCGGTGTG
GGTTTAGATGACAAGGGAGATGCATTGGGTCAACAGTATAGAACCGTGGATGATGTGGTTTCTACAGGAT
CTGACATTATTATTGTTGGAAGAGGACTATTTGCAAAGGGAAGGGATGCTAAGGTAGAGGGTGAACGTTA
CAGAAAAGCAGGCTGGGAAGCATATTTGAGAAGATGCGGCCAGCAAAACTAAAAAACTGTATTATAAGTA
AATGCATGTATACTAAACTCACAAATTAGAGCTTCAATTTAATTATATCAGTTATTACCCGAGTAACGAA
GCATCTGTGCTTCATTTTGTAGAACAAAAATGCAACGCGAGAGCGCTAATTTTTCAAACAAAGAATCTGA
GCTGCATTTTTACAGAACAGAAATGCAACGCGAAAGCGCTATTTTACCAACGAAGAATCTGTGCTTCATT
TTTGTAAAACAAAAATGCAACGCGAGAGCGCTAATTTTTCAAACAAAGAATCTGAGCTGCATTTTTACAG
AACAGAAATGCAACGCGAGAGCGCTATTTTACCAACAAAGAATCTATACTTCTTTTTTGTTCTACAAAAA
TGCATCCCGAGAGCGCTATTTTTCTAACAAAGCATCTTAGATTACTTTTTTTCTCCTTTGTGCGCTCTAT
AATGCAGTCTCTTGATAACTTTTTGCACTGTAGGTCCGTTAAGGTTAGAAGAAGGCTACTTTGGTGTCTA
TTTTCTCTTCCATAAAAAAAGCCTGACTCCACTTCCCGCGTTTACTGATTACTAGCGAAGCTGCGGGTGC
ATTTTTTCAAGATAAAGGCATCCCCGATTATATTCTATACCGATGTGGATTGCGCATACTTTGTGAACAG
AAAGTGATAGCGTTGATGATTCTTCATTGGTCAGAAAATTATGAACGGTTTCTTCTATTTTGTCTCTATA
TACTACGTATAGGAAATGTTTACATTTTCGTATTGTTTTCGATTCACTCTATGAATAGTTCTTACTACAA
TTTTTTTGTCTAAAGAGTAATACTAGAGATAAACATAAAAAATGTAGAGGTCGAGTTTAGATGCAAGTTC
AAGGAGCGAAAGGTGGATGGGTAGGTTATATAGGGATATAGCACAGAGATATATAGCAAAGAGATACTTT
TGAGCAATGTTTGTGGAAGCGGTATTCGCAATATTTTAGTAGCTCGTTACAGTCCGGTGCGTTTTTGGTT
TTTTGAAAGTGCGTCATCAGAGCGCTTTTGGTTTTCAAAAGCGCTCTGAAGTTCCTATACTTTCTAGCTA
GAGAATAGGAACTTCCCGAGCGGCCGCGTGTTACAAGCTTGACTCCAGCGTAACTGGACTGCAATCAACT
CACTGGCTCACCTTCACGGGTGGGCCTTTCTTCGGTAGAAAATCAAAGGATCTTCTTGAGATCCTTTTTT
TCTGCGCGTAATCTGCTGCTTGCAAACAAAAAAACCACCGCTACCAGCGGTGGTTTGTTTGCCGGATCAA
GAGCTACCAACTCTTTTTCCGAGGTAACTGGCTTCAGCAGAGCGCAGATACCAAATACTGTTCTTCTAGT
GTAGCCGTAGTTAGGCCACCACTTCAAGAACTCTGTAGCACCGCCTACATACCTCGCTCTGCTAATCCTG
TTACCAGTGGCTGCTGCCAGTGGCGATAAGTCGTGTCTTACCGGGTTGGACTCAAGACGATAGTTACCGG
ATAAGGCGCAGCGGTCGGGCTGAACGGGGGGTTCGTGCACACAGCCCAGCTTGGAGCGAACGACCTACAC
CGAACTGAGATACCTACAGCGTGAGCTATGAGAAAGCGCCACGCTTCCCGAAGGGAGAAAGGCGGACAGG
TATCCGGTAAGCGGCAGGGTCGGAACAGGAGAGCGCACGAGGGAGCTTCCAGGGGTAAACGCCTGGTATC
TTTATAGTCCTGTCGGGTTTCGCCACCTCTGACTTGAGCATCGATTTTTGTGATGCTCGTCAGGGGGGCG
GAGCCTATGGAAAAACGCCAGCAACGCAGAAAGGCCCACCCGAAGGTGAGCCAGGTGATTACATTTGGGC
CCTCATCAGAGGTTTTCACCGTCATCACCGAAACGCGCGAGGCAGCTGCGGTAAAGCTCATCAGCGTGGT
CGTGAAGCGATTCACAGATGTCTGCCTGTTCATCCGCGTCCAGCTCGTTGAGTTTCTCCAGAAGCGTTAA
TGTCTGGCTTCTGATAAAGCGGGCCATGTTAAGGGCGGTTTTTTCCTGTTTGGTCACTTACCAATGCTTA
ATCAGTGAGGCACCTATCTCAGCGATCTGTCTATTTCGTTCATCCATAGTTGCCTGACTCCCCGTCGTGT
AGATAACTACGATGCGGGAGGGCTTACCATCTGGCCCCAGTGCTGCAATGATACCGCGAGACCCACGCTC
ACCGGCTCCAGATTTATCAGCAATAAACCAGCCAGCCGGGAGGGCCGAGCGCAGAAGTGATCCTGCAACT
TTATCCGCCTCCATCCAGTCTATTAATTGTTGCCGGGAAGCTAGAGTAAGTAGTTCGCCAGTTAATAGTT
TGCGCAACGTTGTTGCCATTGCTACAGGCATCGTGGTGTCACGCTCGTCGTTTGGTATGGCTTCATTCAG
CTCCGGTTCCCAACGATCAAGGCGAGTTACATGATCCCCCATGTTGTGCAAAAAAGCGGTTAGCTCCTTC
GGTCCTCCGATCGTTGCCAGAAGTAAGTTGGCCGCAGTGTTATCACTCATGGTTATGGCAGCACTGCATA
ATTCTCTTACTGTCATGCCATCCGTGAGATGCTTTTCTGTGACTGGTGAGTACTCAACCAAGTCATTCTG
AGAATAGTGTATGCGGCGACCGAGTTGCTCTTGCCCGGCGTCAATACGGGATAATACCGCGCCACATAGC
AGAACTTTAAAAGTGCTCATCATTGGAAAACGTTCTTCGGGGCGTAAACTCTCAAGGATCTTACCGCTGT
TGAGATCCAGTTCGATGTAACCCACTCGTGCACCCAACTGATCTTCAGCATCTTTTACTTTCACCAGCGT
TTCTGGGTGAGCAAAAACAGGAAGGCAAAATGCCGCAAAAAAGGGAATAAGGGCGACACGGAAATGTTGA
ATACTCATTTTAGCTTCCTTAGCTCCTGAAAATCTCGATAACTCAAAAAATACGCCCGGTAGTGATCTTA
TTTCATTATGGTGAAAGTTGGAACCTCTTACGTGCCGATCAAGTCAAAAGCCTCCGGTCGGAGGCTTTTG
ACTTTCTGCTATGGAGGTCAGGTATGATTTAAATGGTCAGTTAGA
